>Addgene plasmid #198808 | pHW491 | addgene full sequence | sequence record 391693 | Addgene NGS Result
AAGCTTGCTAGCCCATGATTACGCCAAGCTACGGGCGGAGTACTGTCCTCCGAGCGGAGTACTGTCCTCC
GAGCGGAGTACTGTCCTCCGAGCGGAGTACTGTCCTCCGAGCGGAGTACTGTCCTCCGAGCGGAGACTCC
CTAGCCCATGATTACGCCAAGCTACGGGCGGAGTACTGTCCTCCGAGCGGAGTACTGTCCTCCGAGCGGA
GTACTGTCCTCCGAGCGGAGTACTGTCCTCCGAGCGGAGTACTGTCCTCCGAGCGGAGACTCCCTAGCCC
ATGATTACGCCAAGCTACGGGCGGAGTACTGTCCTCCGAGCGGAGTACTGTCCTCCGAGCGGAGTACTGT
CCTCCGAGCGGAGTACTGTCCTCCGAGCGGAGTACTGTCCTCCGAGCGGAGACTCCCTAGGGGCGGCCGC
ACTGACTGGGCCGGCCAAAAATGCATAAGGTTTTGCTGGCACTGTTCTTTATCTTTCTGGCACCAGCATC
CGCACTGGCAGTCTCCGAACCGGCCTGCAGGTCGATTTTTTGCAAATTACGAGCGTTGTAGGGGGCGGAG
CGATAGGTCCTATAGGTTTTGGTATATCATCATTCATTCATTCATTGGTACATTCATTTACCCACCTTCC
TCTTTCTGAGCTTCTCTGGAGTTCTGTGCTTCCTTTTTCCCTTATCTTTATACTGTAATTTTTAACTTTC
AGGCATTGATTGGCGCGCCTCTAGAGGATCCCCGGGATTGGCCAAAGGACCCAAAGGTATGTTTCGAATG
ATACTAACATAACATAGAACATTTTCAGGAGGACCCTTGGCTAGCGTCGACGGTACCGGTAAAAATGCCG
ATCACCATCAACAACTTCCGTTACTCCGACCCGGTTAACAACGACACCATCATCATGATGGAACCGCCGT
ACTGCAAAGGTCTAGACATCTACTACAAAGCCTTCAAAATCACCGACCGTATCTGGATCGTTCCGGAACG
TTACGAATTTGGTACTAAACCGGAAGACTTCAACCCGCCGTCCTCCCTGATCGAAGGTGCTTCCGAATAC
TACGACCCGAACTACCTGCGTACCGACTCCGACAAAGACCGTTTCCTGCAGACCATGGTTAAACTGTTCA
ACCGTATCAAAAACAACGTTGCTGGTGAAGCTCTGCTGGACAAAATCATCAACGCTATCCCGTACCTGGG
TAACTCCTACTCCCTGCTGGACAAATTCGACACCAACTCCAACTCCGTTTCCTTCAACCTGCTGGAACAG
GATCCGTCCGGTGCTACCACCAAATCCGCTATGCTGACCAACCTGATCATCTTCGGTCCGGGTCCGGTTC
TGAACAAAAACGAAGTTCGTGGTATCGTTCTGCGTGTTGACAACAAAAACTACTTCCCGTGCCGTGACGG
TTTCGGTTCCATCATGCAGATGGCTTTCTGCCCGGAATACGTACCGACCTTCGACAACGTTATCGAAAAC
ATCACCTCCCTGACCATCGGTAAATCCAAATACTTCCAGGACCCGGCTCTGCTGCTGATGCACGAACTGA
TCCACGTTCTGCACGGTCTGTACGGCATGCAGGTTTCCTCCCACGAAATCATCCCGTCCAAACAGGAAAT
CTACATGCAGCACACCTACCCGATCTCCGCTGAAGAGCTCTTCACCTTCGGTGGTCAGGACGCTAACCTG
ATCTCCATCGATATCAAAAACGACCTGTACGAAAAAACCCTGAACGACTACAAAGCTATCGCTAACAAAC
TGTCCCAGGTTACCTCCTGCAACGACCCGAACATCGACATCGACTCCTACAAACAGATCTATCAGCAGAA
GTATCAGTTTGATAAGGATTCCAACGGCCAGTATATAGTGAACGAGGATAAGTTTCAGATACTGTATAAC
TCCATAATGTATGGCTTTACTGAGATAGAGCTGGGCAAGAAGTTTAACATAAAGACTCGCTTAAGCTATT
TTTCCATGAACCACGATCCTGTGAAGATACCTAACCTGCTGGATGATACTATATATAACGATACTGAGGG
CTTTAACATAGAGTCCAAGGATCTGAAGTCCGAGTATAAGGGCCAGAACATGAGGGTGAACACTAACGCC
TTTAGGAACGTCGACGGTTCCGGTCTGGTTTCCAAACTGATCGGTCTGTGCAAAAAAATCATCCCGCCGA
CCAACATCCGTGAAAACCTGTACAACCGTACCGCTTAAGAATTCGCTAGCCGGCCATACAAGTAATCCGG
ATGATCGACGCCAACGTCGTTGAATTTTCAAATTTTAAATACTGAATATTTGTTTTTTTTCCTATTATTT
ATTTATTCTCTTTGTGTTTTTTTTCTTGCTTTCTAAAAAATTAATTCAATCCAAATCTAAACATTTTTTT
TTCTCTTTCCGTCTCCCAATTCGTATTCCGCTCCTCTCATCTGAACACAATGTGCAAGTTTATTTATCTT
CTCGCTTTCATTTCATTAGGACGTGGGGGGAATTGGTGGAAGGGGGAAACACACAAAAGGATGATGGAAA
TGAAATAAGGACACACAATATGCAACAACATTCAATTCAGAAATATGGAGGAAGGTTTAAAAGAAAACAT
AAAAATATATAGAGGAGGAAGGAAAACTAGTAAAAAATAAGCAAAGAAATTAGGCGAACGATGAGAATTG
TCCTCGCTTGGGCCCAAAAGGCCTTTTTTTTTTGGCGCCGACGTCAGGTGGCACTTTTCGGGGAAATGTG
CGCGGAACCCCTATTTGTTTATTTTTCTAAATACATTCAAATATGTATCCGCTCATGAGACAATAACCCT
GATAAATGCTTCAATAATATTGAAAAAGGAAGAGTATGAGTATTCAACATTTCCGTGTCGCCCTTATTCC
CTTTTTTGCGGCATTTTGCCTTCCTGTTTTTGCTCACCCAGAAACGCTGGTGAAAGTAAAAGATGCTGAA
GATCAGTTGGGTGCACGAGTGGGTTACATCGAACTGGATCTCAACAGCGGTAAGATCCTTGAGAGTTTTC
GCCCCGAAGAACGTTTTCCAATGATGAGCACTTTTAAAGTTCTGCTATGTGGCGCGGTATTATCCCGTAT
TGACGCCGGGCAAGAGCAACTCGGTCGCCGCATACACTATTCTCAGAATGACTTGGTTGAGTACTCACCA
GTCACAGAAAAGCATCTTACGGATGGCATGACAGTAAGAGAATTATGCAGTGCTGCCATAACCATGAGTG
ATAACACTGCGGCCAACTTACTTCTGACAACGATCGGAGGACCGAAGGAGCTAACCGCTTTTTTGCACAA
CATGGGGGATCATGTAACTCGCCTTGATCGTTGGGAACCGGAGCTGAATGAAGCCATACCAAACGACGAG
CGTGACACCACGATGCCTGTAGCAATGGCAACAACGTTGCGCAAACTATTAACTGGCGAACTACTTACTC
TAGCTTCCCGGCAACAATTAATAGACTGGATGGAGGCGGATAAAGTTGCAGGACCACTTCTGCGCTCGGC
CCTTCCGGCTGGCTGGTTTATTGCTGATAAATCTGGAGCCGGTGAGCGTGGGTCTCGCGGTATCATTGCA
GCACTGGGGCCAGATGGTAAGCCCTCCCGTATCGTAGTTATCTACACGACGGGGAGTCAGGCAACTATGG
ATGAACGAAATAGACAGATCGCTGAGATAGGTGCCTCACTGATTAAGCATTGGTAACTGTCAGACCAAGT
TTACTCATATATACTTTAGATTGATTTAAAACTTCATTTTTAATTTAAAAGGATCTAGGTGAAGATCCTT
TTTGATAATCTCATGACCAAAATCCCTTAACGTGAGTTTTCGTTCCACTGAGCGTCAGACCCCGTAGAAA
AGATCAAAGGATCTTCTTGAGATCCTTTTTTTCTGCGCGTAATCTGCTGCTTGCAAACAAAAAAACCACC
GCTACCAGCGGTGGTTTGTTTGCCGGATCAAGAGCTACCAACTCTTTTTCCGAAGGTAACTGGCTTCAGC
AGAGCGCAGATACCAAATACTGTTCTTCTAGTGTAGCCGTAGTTAGGCCACCACTTCAAGAACTCTGTAG
CACCGCCTACATACCTCGCTCTGCTAATCCTGTTACCAGTGGCTGCTGCCAGTGGCGATAAGTCGTGTCT
TACCGGGTTGGACTCAAGACGATAGTTACCGGATAAGGCGCAGCGGTCGGGCTGAACGGGGGGTTCGTGC
ACACAGCCCAGCTTGGAGCGAACGACCTACACCGAACTGAGATACCTACAGCGTGAGCTATGAGAAAGCG
CCACGCTTCCCGAAGGGAGAAAGGCGGACAGGTATCCGGTAAGCGGCAGGGTCGGAACAGGAGAGCGCAC
GAGGGAGCTTCCAGGGGGAAACGCCTGGTATCTTTATAGTCCTGTCGGGTTTCGCCACCTCTGACTTGAG
CGTCGATTTTTGTGATGCTCGTCAGGGGGGCGGAGCCTATGGAAAAACGCCAGCAACGCGGCCTTTTTAC
GGTTCCTGGCCTTTTGCTGGCCTTTTGCTCACATGTTCTTTCCTGCGTTATCCCCTGATTCTGTGGATAA
CCGTATTACCGCCTTTGAGTGAGCTGATACCGCTCGCCGCAGCCGAACGACCGAGCGCAGCGAGTCAGTG
AGCGAGGAAGCGGAAGAGCGCCCAATACGCAAACCGCCTCTCCCCGCGCGTTGGCCGATTCATTAATGCA
GCTGGCACGACAGGTTTCCCGACTGGAAAGCGGGCAGTGAGCGCAACGCAATTAATGTGAGTTAGCTCAC
TCATTAGGCACCCCAGGCTTTACACTTTATGCTTCCGGCTCGTATGTTGTGTGGAATTGTGAGCGGATAA
CAATTTCACACAGGAAACAGCTATGACCATGATTACGCCAAGCTGTAAGTTTAAACATGATCTTACTAAC
TAACTATTCTCATTTAAATTTTCAGAGCTTAAAAATGGCTGAAATCACTCACAACGATGGATACGCTAAC
AACTTGGAAATGAAAT
Features (pLannotate 1.2.2; 12 found; start..end, strand, type, name):
     36..130     +  protein_bind   5X UAS: five tandem copies of the "ScaI site" 17-mer CGGAGTACTGTCCTCCG, an upstream activating sequence (UAS) that efficiently binds yeast Gal4 (Webster et al., 1988; Pfeiffer et al., 2010) GAL4
    169..263     +  protein_bind   5X UAS: five tandem copies of the "ScaI site" 17-mer CGGAGTACTGTCCTCCG, an upstream activating sequence (UAS) that efficiently binds yeast Gal4 (Webster et al., 1988; Pfeiffer et al., 2010) GAL4
    302..396     +  protein_bind   5X UAS: five tandem copies of the "ScaI site" 17-mer CGGAGTACTGTCCTCCG, an upstream activating sequence (UAS) that efficiently binds yeast Gal4 (Webster et al., 1988; Pfeiffer et al., 2010) GAL4
    719..736     -  misc_feature   MCS (fragment): pUC18/19 multiple cloning site
    835..2205    +  CDS            tetX (fragment): TETX_CLOTE - Experimental evidence at protein level: Swiss-Prot protein existence level 1. Tetanus toxin acts by inhibiting neurotransmitter release. It binds to peripheral neuronal synapses, is internalized and moves by retrograde transport up the axon into the spinal cord where it can move between postsynaptic and presynaptic neurons. It inhibits neurotransmitter release by acting as a zinc endopeptidase that catalyzes the hydrolysis of the '76-Gln-|-Phe-77' bond of synaptobrevin-2. From Clostridium tetani (strain Massachusetts / E88).
   2731..2835    +  promoter       AmpR promoter: bla
   2836..3696    +  CDS            AmpR: β-lactamase; bla; confers resistance to ampicillin, carbenicillin, and related antibiotics
   3867..4455    +  rep_origin     ori: high-copy-number ColE1/pMB1/pBR322/pUC origin of replication
   4638..4730    +  CDS            lacI (fragment): lac repressor; lacI; The lac repressor binds to the lac operator to inhibit transcription in E. coli. This inhibition can be relieved by adding lactose or isopropyl-β-D-thiogalactopyranoside (IPTG).
   4743..4764    +  protein_bind   CAP binding site: CAP binding activates transcription in the presence of cAMP. E. coli catabolite activator protein
   4779..4809    +  promoter       lac promoter: promoter for the E. coli lac operon
   4817..4833    +  protein_bind   lac operator: The lac repressor binds to the lac operator to inhibit transcription in E. coli. This inhibition can be relieved by adding lactose or isopropyl-β-D-thiogalactopyranoside (IPTG). lac repressor encoded by lacI
