[The description below was written by a language model from this plasmid's Addgene catalogue record and pLannotate feature annotations shown in this document.]
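Description:
pHW491 is a C. elegans expression plasmid built on the pPD117.01 backbone from the Fire Lab vector kit. It serves as a UAS effector construct in the cGAL-UAS bipartite expression system. It is about 5 kb and is propagated in E. coli as a high-copy plasmid through a ColE1/pUC-type origin, with selection by ampicillin via the β-lactamase (AmpR) gene and its own promoter. Remnants of the pUC cloning region are also annotated (a lacI fragment, CAP binding site, lac promoter and operator, and a fragment of the multiple cloning site), and these play no role in the worm.

The payload is recorded as 15xUAS::Tetx cDNA::let-858 3'UTR. The feature table shows three tandem blocks of five Gal4-binding UAS sites, giving fifteen in total, upstream of a partial tetX open reading frame from Clostridium tetani. This fragment of roughly 1.4 kb presumably covers the zinc endopeptidase portion of the toxin, although the record does not say so explicitly. The sequence between the UAS array and the coding region is not annotated, so any minimal promoter there is not identified. The let-858 3'UTR named in the catalogue entry is likewise not called out in the feature table; it would supply the 3' processing signals.

Because UAS sites are silent without a Gal4-derived activator, toxin expression depends on a cGAL driver transgene in the same animal, which restricts it to the cells where that driver is active. There the toxin cleaves synaptobrevin and inhibits neurotransmitter release. The stated purpose is in vivo blocking of synaptic signaling, and the associated toolkit is aimed at C. elegans sensory neurons.
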