Addgene plasmid #198808: pHW491
Purpose: In vivo blocking of synaptic signaling through Tetanus toxin mediated cleavage of synptobrevin proteins.
Depositing lab: Paul Sternberg. Depositing organization: California Institute of Technology. Publication: A cGAL-UAS bipartite expression toolkit for Caenorhabditis elegans sensory neurons. Nava S, Palma W, Wan X, Oh JY, Gharib S, Wang H, Revanna JS, Tan M, Zhang M, Liu J, Chen CH, Lee JS, Perry B, Sternberg PW. Proc Natl Acad Sci U S A. 2023 Dec 19;120(51):e2221680120. doi: 10.1073/pnas.2221680120. Epub 2023 Dec 14. PubMed 38096407.
Backbone
  Vector backbone: pPD117.01
  Backbone manufacturer: Fire Lab C. elegans Vector Kit
  Vector type: Worm Expression
Growth in bacteria
  Bacterial resistance: Ampicillin, 100 μg/mL
  Growth temperature: 37°C
  Growth strain: DH5alpha
  Copy number: High Copy
Gene/Insert
  Gene/Insert name: 15xUAS::Tetx cDNA::let-858 3'UTR
  Species: C. elegans (nematode)
  Insert size (bp): 1884
  Cloning method: Restriction Enzyme; 5′ cloning site AgeI-HF (unknown if destroyed); 3′ cloning site EcoRI-HF (unknown if destroyed)
Terms and licenses: Academic/Nonprofit Terms; Industry Terms: Not Available to Industry
How to cite: pHW491 was a gift from Paul Sternberg (Addgene plasmid # 198808 ; http://n2t.net/addgene:198808 ; RRID:Addgene_198808)
